>Addgene plasmid #76407 | ERN1 gRNA (BRDN0001162304) | addgene full sequence | sequence record 188990 | Addgene Assembled Sequence
CCCGGGTGCAAAGATGGATAAAGTTTTAAACAGAGAGGAATCTTTGCAGCTAATGGACCTTCTAGGTCTT
GAAAGGAGTGGGAATTGGCTCCGGTGCCCGTCAGTGGGCAGAGCGCACATCGCCCACAGTCCCCGAGAAG
TTGGGGGGAGGGGTCGGCAATTGATCCGGTGCCTAGAGAAGGTGGCGCGGGGTAAACTGGGAAAGTGATG
TCGTGTACTGGCTCCGCCTTTTTCCCGAGGGTGGGGGAGAACCGTATATAAGTGCAGTAGTCGCCGTGAA
CGTTCTTTTTCGCAACGGGTTTGCCGCCAGAACACAGGTAAGTGCCGTGTGTGGTTCCCGCGGGCCTGGC
CTCTTTACGGGTTATGGCCCTTGCGTGCCTTGAATTACTTCCACCTGGCTGCAGTACGTGATTCTTGATC
CCGAGCTTCGGGTTGGAAGTGGGTGGGAGAGTTCGAGGCCTTGCGCTTAAGGAGCCCCTTCGCCTCGTGC
TTGAGTTGAGGCCTGGCCTGGGCGCTGGGGCCGCCGCGTGCGAATCTGGTGGCACCTTCGCGCCTGTCTC
GCTGCTTTCGATAAGTCTCTAGCCATTTAAAATTTTTGATGACCTGCTGCGACGCTTTTTTTCTGGCAAG
ATAGTCTTGTAAATGCGGGCCAAGATCTGCACACTGGTATTTCGGTTTTTGGGGCCGCGGGCGGCGACGG
GGCCCGTGCGTCCCAGCGCACATGTTCGGCGAGGCGGGGCCTGCGAGCGCGGCCACCGAGAATCGGACGG
GGGTAGTCTCAAGCTGGCCGGCCTGCTCTGGTGCCTGGCCTCGCGCCGCCGTGTATCGCCCCGCCCTGGG
CGGCAAGGCTGGCCCGGTCGGCACCAGTTGCGTGAGCGGAAAGATGGCCGCTTCCCGGCCCTGCTGCAGG
GAGCTCAAAATGGAGGACGCGGCGCTCGGGAGAGCGGGCGGGTGAGTCACCCACACAAAGGAAAAGGGCC
TTTCCGTCCTCAGCCGTCGCTTCATGTGACTCCACGGAGTACCGGGCGCCGTCCAGGCACCTCGATTAGT
TCTCGAGCTTTTGGAGTACGTCGTCTTTAGGTTGGGGGGAGGGGTTTTATGCGATGGAGTTTCCCCACAC
TGAGTGGGTGGAGACTGAAGTTAGGCCAGCTTGGCACTTGATGTAATTCTCCTTGGAATTTGCCCTTTTT
GAGTTTGGATCTTGGTTCATTCTCAAGCCTCAGACAGTGGTTCAAAGTTTTTTTCTTCCATTTCAGGTGT
CGTGACGTACGGCCACCATGACCGAGTACAAGCCCACGGTGCGCCTCGCCACCCGCGACGACGTCCCCAG
GGCCGTACGCACCCTCGCCGCCGCGTTCGCCGACTACCCCGCCACGCGCCACACCGTCGATCCGGACCGC
CACATCGAGCGGGTCACCGAGCTGCAAGAACTCTTCCTCACGCGCGTCGGGCTCGACATCGGCAAGGTGT
GGGTCGCGGACGACGGCGCCGCCGTGGCGGTCTGGACCACGCCGGAGAGCGTCGAAGCGGGGGCGGTGTT
CGCCGAGATCGGCCCGCGCATGGCCGAGTTGAGCGGTTCCCGGCTGGCCGCGCAGCAACAGATGGAAGGC
CTCCTGGCGCCGCACCGGCCCAAGGAGCCCGCGTGGTTCCTGGCCACCGTCGGAGTCTCGCCCGACCACC
AGGGCAAGGGTCTGGGCAGCGCCGTCGTGCTCCCCGGAGTGGAGGCGGCCGAGCGCGCCGGGGTGCCCGC
CTTCCTGGAGACCTCCGCGCCCCGCAACCTCCCCTTCTACGAGCGGCTCGGCTTCACCGTCACCGCCGAC
GTCGAGGTGCCCGAAGGACCGCGCACCTGGTGCATGACCCGCAAGCCCGGTGCCTGAACGCGTTAAGTCG
ACAATCAACCTCTGGATTACAAAATTTGTGAAAGATTGACTGGTATTCTTAACTATGTTGCTCCTTTTAC
GCTATGTGGATACGCTGCTTTAATGCCTTTGTATCATGCTATTGCTTCCCGTATGGCTTTCATTTTCTCC
TCCTTGTATAAATCCTGGTTGCTGTCTCTTTATGAGGAGTTGTGGCCCGTTGTCAGGCAACGTGGCGTGG
TGTGCACTGTGTTTGCTGACGCAACCCCCACTGGTTGGGGCATTGCCACCACCTGTCAGCTCCTTTCCGG
GACTTTCGCTTTCCCCCTCCCTATTGCCACGGCGGAACTCATCGCCGCCTGCCTTGCCCGCTGCTGGACA
GGGGCTCGGCTGTTGGGCACTGACAATTCCGTGGTGTTGTCGGGGAAATCATCGTCCTTTCCTTGGCTGC
TCGCCTGTGTTGCCACCTGGATTCTGCGCGGGACGTCCTTCTGCTACGTCCCTTCGGCCCTCAATCCAGC
GGACCTTCCTTCCCGCGGCCTGCTGCCGGCTCTGCGGCCTCTTCCGCGTCTTCGCCTTCGCCCTCAGACG
AGTCGGATCTCCCTTTGGGCCGCCTCCCCGCGTCGACTTTAAGACCAATGACTTACAAGGCAGCTGTAGA
TCTTAGCCACTTTTTAAAAGAAAAGGGGGGACTGGAAGGGCTAATTCACTCCCAACGAAGACAAGATCTG
CTTTTTGCTTGTACTGGGTCTCTCTGGTTAGACCAGATCTGAGCCTGGGAGCTCTCTGGCTAACTAGGGA
ACCCACTGCTTAAGCCTCAATAAAGCTTGCCTTGAGTGCTTCAAGTAGTGTGTGCCCGTCTGTTGTGTGA
CTCTGGTAACTAGAGATCCCTCAGACCCTTTTAGTCAGTGTGGAAAATCTCTAGCAGTACGTATAGTAGT
TCATGTCATCTTATTATTCAGTATTTATAACTTGCAAAGAAATGAATATCAGAGAGTGAGAGGAACTTGT
TTATTGCAGCTTATAATGGTTACAAATAAAGCAATAGCATCACAAATTTCACAAATAAAGCATTTTTTTC
ACTGCATTCTAGTTGTGGTTTGTCCAAACTCATCAATGTATCTTATCATGTCTGGCTCTAGCTATCCCGC
CCCTAACTCCGCCCATCCCGCCCCTAACTCCGCCCAGTTCCGCCCATTCTCCGCCCCATGGCTGACTAAT
TTTTTTTATTTATGCAGAGGCCGAGGCCGCCTCGGCCTCTGAGCTATTCCAGAAGTAGTGAGGAGGCTTT
TTTGGAGGCCTAGGGACGTACCCAATTCGCCCTATAGTGAGTCGTATTACGCGCGCTCACTGGCCGTCGT
TTTACAACGTCGTGACTGGGAAAACCCTGGCGTTACCCAACTTAATCGCCTTGCAGCACATCCCCCTTTC
GCCAGCTGGCGTAATAGCGAAGAGGCCCGCACCGATCGCCCTTCCCAACAGTTGCGCAGCCTGAATGGCG
AATGGG
[124 nt withheld, positions 3367-3490]
C
[91 nt withheld, positions 3492-3582]
A
[49 nt withheld, positions 3584-3632]
CCTTTGACGTTGGAGTCCACGTTCTTT
[37 nt withheld, positions 3660-3696]
ACCCTATCTCGGTCTATTCTTTTGATTTATAAGGGATTTTGCCGATTTCGGCCTATTGGTTAAAAAATGA
GCTGATTTAACAAAAATTTAACGCGAATTTTAACAAAATATTAACGCTTACAATTTAGGTGGCACTTTTC
GGGGAAATGTGCGCGGAACCCCTATTTGTTTATTTTTCTAAATACATTCAAATATGTATCCGCTCATGAG
ACAATAACCCTGATAAATGCTTCAATAATATTGAAAAAGGAAGAGTATGAGTATTCAACATTTCCGTGTC
GCCCTTATTCCCTTTTTTGCGGCATTTTGCCTTCCTGTTTTTGCTCACCCAGAAACGCTGGTGAAAGTAA
AAGATGCTGAAGATCAGTTGGGTGCACGAGTGGGTTACATCGAACTGGATCTCAACAGCGGTAAGATCCT
TGAGAGTTTTCGCCCCGAAGAACGTTTTCCAATGATGAGCACTTTTAAAGTTCTGCTATGTGGCGCGGTA
TTATCCCGTATTGACGCCGGGCAAGAGCAACTCGGTCGCCGCATACACTATTCTCAGAATGACTTGGTTG
AGTACTCACCAGTCACAGAAAAGCATCTTACGGATGGCATGACAGTAAGAGAATTATGCAGTGCTGCCAT
AACCATGAGTGATAACACTGCGGCCAACTTACTTCTGACAACGATCGGAGGACCGAAGGAGCTAACCGCT
TTTTTGCACAACATGGGGGATCATGTAACTCGCCTTGATCGTTGGGAACCGGAGCTGAATGAAGCCATAC
CAAACGACGAGCGTGACACCACGATGCCTGTAGCAATGGCAACAACGTTGCGCAAACTATTAACTGGCGA
ACTACTTACTCTAGCTTCCCGGCAACAATTAATAGACTGGATGGAGGCGGATAAAGTTGCAGGACCACTT
CTGCGCTCGGCCCTTCCGGCTGGCTGGTTTATTGCTGATAAATCTGGAGCCGGTGAGCGTGGGTCTCGCG
GTATCATTGCAGCACTGGGGCCAGATGGTAAGCCCTCCCGTATCGTAGTTATCTACACGACGGGGAGTCA
GGCAACTATGGATGAACGAAATAGACAGATCGCTGAGATAGGTGCCTCACTGATTAAGCATTGGTAACTG
TCAGACCAAGTTTACTCATATATACTTTAGATTGATTTAAAACTTCATTTTTAATTTAAAAGGATCTAGG
TGAAGATCCTTTTTGATAATCTCATGACCAAAATCCCTTAACGTGAGTTTTCGTTCCACTGAGCGTCAGA
CCCCGTAGAAAAGATCAAAGGATCTTCTTGAGATCCTTTTTTTCTGCGCGTAATCTGCTGCTTGCAAACA
AAAAAACCACCGCTACCAGCGGTGGTTTGTTTGCCGGATCAAGAGCTACCAACTCTTTTTCCGAAGGTAA
CTGGCTTCAGCAGAGCGCAGATACCAAATACTGTTCTTCTAGTGTAGCCGTAGTTAGGCCACCACTTCAA
GAACTCTGTAGCACCGCCTACATACCTCGCTCTGCTAATCCTGTTACCAGTGGCTGCTGCCAGTGGCGAT
AAGTCGTGTCTTACCGGGTTGGACTCAAGACGATAGTTACCGGATAAGGCGCAGCGGTCGGGCTGAACGG
GGGGTTCGTGCACACAGCCCAGCTTGGAGCGAACGACCTACACCGAACTGAGATACCTACAGCGTGAGCT
ATGAGAAAGCGCCACGCTTCCCGAAGGGAGAAAGGCGGACAGGTATCCGGTAAGCGGCAGGGTCGGAACA
GGAGAGCGCACGAGGGAGCTTCCAGGGGGAAACGCCTGGTATCTTTATAGTCCTGTCGGGTTTCGCCACC
TCTGACTTGAGCGTCGATTTTTGTGATGCTCGTCAGGGGGGCGGAGCCTATGGAAAAACGCCAGCAACGC
GGCCTTTTTACGGTTCCTGGCCTTTTGCTGGCCTTTTGCTCACATGTTCTTTCCTGCGTTATCCCCTGAT
TCTGTGGATAACCGTATTACCGCCTTTGAGTGAGCTGATACCGCTCGCCGCAGCCGAACGACCGAGCGCA
GCGAGTCAGTGAGCGAGGAAGCGGAAGAGCGCCCAATACGCAAACCGCCTCTCCCCGCGCGTTGGCCGAT
TCATTAATGCAGCTGGCACGACAGGTTTCCCGACTGGAAAGCGGGCAGTGAGCGCAACGCAATTAATGTG
AGTTAGCTCACTCATTAGGCACCCCAGGCTTTACACTTTATGCTTCCGGCTCGTATGTTGTGTGGAATTG
TGAGCGGATAACAATTTCACACAGGAAACAGCTATGACCATGATTACGCCAAGCGCGCAATTAACCCTCA
CTAAAGGGAACAAAAGCTGGAGCTGCAAGCTTAATGTAGTCTTATGCAATACTCTTGTAGTCTTGCAACA
TGGTAACGATGAGTTAGCAACATGCCTTACAAGGAGAGAAAAAGCACCGTGCATGCCGATTGGTGGAAGT
AAGGTGGTACGATCGTGCCTTATTAGGAAGGCAACAGACGGGTCTGACATGGATTGGACGAACCACTGAA
TTGCCGCATTGCAGAGATATTGTATTTAAGTGCCTAGCTCGATACATAAACGGGTCTCTCTGGTTAGACC
AGATCTGAGCCTGGGAGCTCTCTGGCTAACTAGGGAACCCACTGCTTAAGCCTCAATAAAGCTTGCCTTG
AGTGCTTCAAGTAGTGTGTGCCCGTCTGTTGTGTGACTCTGGTAACTAGAGATCCCTCAGACCCTTTTAG
TCAGTGTGGAAAATCTCTAGCAGTGGCGCCCGAACAGGGACTTGAAAGCGAAAGGGAAACCAGAGGAGCT
CTCTCGACGCAGGACTCGGCTTGCTGAAGCGCGCACGGCAAGAGGCGAGGGGCGGCGACTGGTGAGTACG
CCAAAAATTTTGACTAGCGGAGGCTAGAAGGAGAGAGATGGGTGCGAGAGCGTCAGTATTAAGCGGGGGA
GAATTAGATCGCGATGGGAAAAAATTCGGTTAAGGCCAGGGGGAAAGAAAAAATATAAATTAAAACATAT
AGTATGGGCAAGCAGGGAGCTAGAACGATTCGCAGTTAATCCTGGCCTGTTAGAAACATCAGAAGGCTGT
AGACAAATACTGGGACAGCTACAACCATCCCTTCAGACAGGATCAGAAGAACTTAGATCATTATATAATA
CAGTAGCAACCCTCTATTGTGTGCATCAAAGGATAGAGATAAAAGACACCAAGGAAGCTTTAGACAAGAT
AGAGGAAGAGCAAAACAAAAGTAAGACCACCGCACAGCAAGCGGCCGCTGATCTTCAGACCTGGAGGAGG
AGATATGAGGGACAATTGGAGAAGTGAATTATATAAATATAAAGTAGTAAAAATTGAACCATTAGGAGTA
GCACCCACCAAGGCAAAGAGAAGAGTGGTGCAGAGAGAAAAAAGAGCAGTGGGAATAGGAGCTTTGTTCC
TTGGGTTCTTGGGAGCAGCAGGAAGCACTATGGGCGCAGCGTCAATGACGCTGACGGTACAGGCCAGACA
ATTATTGTCTGGTATAGTGCAGCAGCAGAACAATTTGCTGAGGGCTATTGAGGCGCAACAGCATCTGTTG
CAACTCACAGTCTGGGGCATCAAGCAGCTCCAGGCAAGAATCCTGGCTGTGGAAAGATACCTAAAGGATC
AACAGCTCCTGGGGATTTGGGGTTGCTCTGGAAAACTCATTTGCACCACTGCTGTGCCTTGGAATGCTAG
TTGGAGTAATAAATCTCTGGAACAGATTTGGAATCACACGACCTGGATGGAGTGGGACAGAGAAATTAAC
AATTACACAAGCTTAATACACTCCTTAATTGAAGAATCGCAAAACCAGCAAGAAAAGAATGAACAAGAAT
TATTGGAATTAGATAAATGGGCAAGTTTGTGGAATTGGTTTAACATAACAAATTGGCTGTGGTATATAAA
ATTATTCATAATGATAGTAGGAGGCTTGGTAGGTTTAAGAATAGTTTTTGCTGTACTTTCTATAGTGAAT
AGAGTTAGGCAGGGATATTCACCATTATCGTTTCAGACCCACCTCCCAACCCCGAGGGGACCCAGAGAGG
GCCTATTTCCCATGATTCCTTCATATTTGCATATACGATACAAGGCTGTTAGAGAGATAATTAGAATTAA
TTTGACTGTAAACACAAAGATATTAGTACAAAATACGTGACGTAGAAAGTAATAATTTCTTGGGTAGTTT
GCAGTTTTAAAATTATGTTTTAAAATGGACTATCATATGCTTACCGTAACTTGAAAGTATTTCGATTTCT
TGGCTTTATATATCTTGTGGAAAGGACGAAACACCGCCCTCCCTGGAACAAGACGAGTTTTAGAGCTAGA
AATAGCAAGTTAAAATAAGGCTAGTCCGTTATCAACTTGAAAAAGTGGCACCGAGTCGGTGCTTTTTTAA
GCTTGGCGTAACTAGATCTTGAGACAAATGGCAGTATTCATCCACAATTTTAAAAGAAAAGGGGGGATTG
GGGGGTACAGTGCAGGGGAAAGAATAGTAGACATAATAGCAACAGACATACAAACTAAAGAATTACAAAA
ACAAATTACAAAAATTCAAAATTTTCGGGTTTATTACAGGGACAGCAGAGATCCACTTTGGCGCCGGCTC
GAGGGGG
Features (pLannotate 1.2.2; 29 found; start..end, strand, type, name):
     14..80      +  CDS            small t antigen (fragment): SV40 (simian virus 40) small t antigen
    106..317     +  promoter       EF-1α core promoter: core promoter for human elongation factor EF-1α
    318..1256    +  intron         EF-1α intron A: intron upstream of the start codon of human EF-1α
   1278..1877    +  CDS            PuroR (fragment): puromycin N-acetyltransferase; pac from Streptomyces; confers resistance to puromycin
   1893..2481    +  misc_feature   WPRE: woodchuck hepatitis virus posttranscriptional regulatory element
   2532..2551    +  misc_feature   cPPT/CTS (fragment): central polypurine tract and central termination sequence of HIV-1
   2553..2786    +  LTR            3' LTR (ΔU3): self-inactivating 3' long terminal repeat (LTR) from HIV-1
   2864..2985    +  polyA_signal   SV40 poly(A) signal: SV40 polyadenylation signal
   3025..3160    +  rep_origin     SV40 ori: SV40 origin of replication
   3181..3199    -  promoter       T7 promoter: promoter for bacteriophage T7 RNA polymerase
   3207..3362    +  CDS            lacZα (fragment): LacZα fragment of β-galactosidase; lacZ fragment
   3367..3795    +  rep_origin     f1 ori (sequence partly withheld): f1 bacteriophage origin of replication; arrow indicates direction of (+) strand synthesis
   3848..3952    +  promoter       AmpR promoter: bla
   3953..4813    +  CDS            AmpR: β-lactamase; bla; confers resistance to ampicillin, carbenicillin, and related antibiotics
   4984..5572    +  rep_origin     ori: high-copy-number ColE1/pMB1/pBR322/pUC origin of replication
   5755..5847    +  CDS            lacI (fragment): lac repressor; lacI; The lac repressor binds to the lac operator to inhibit transcription in E. coli. This inhibition can be relieved by adding lactose or isopropyl-β-D-thiogalactopyranoside (IPTG).
   5860..5881    +  protein_bind   CAP binding site: CAP binding activates transcription in the presence of cAMP. E. coli catabolite activator protein
   5896..5926    +  promoter       lac promoter: promoter for the E. coli lac operon
   5934..5950    +  protein_bind   lac operator: The lac repressor binds to the lac operator to inhibit transcription in E. coli. This inhibition can be relieved by adding lactose or isopropyl-β-D-thiogalactopyranoside (IPTG). lac repressor encoded by lacI
   5995..6013    +  promoter       T3 promoter: promoter for bacteriophage T3 RNA polymerase
   6041..6267    +  promoter       RSV promoter: Rous sarcoma virus enhancer/promoter
   6268..6448    +  LTR            5' LTR (truncated): truncated 5' long terminal repeat (LTR) from HIV-1
   6495..6620    +  misc_feature   HIV-1 Ψ: packaging signal of human immunodeficiency virus type 1
   6604..6967    +  CDS            HIV-1 gag (fragment): gag protein from human immunodeficiency virus 1; gag
   7113..7346    +  misc_feature   RRE: The Rev response element (RRE) of HIV-1 allows for Rev-dependent mRNA export from the nucleus to the cytoplasm.
   7723..7749    +  CDS            Rev (fragment): human immunodeficiency virus 1 (HIV-1) Rev protein; rev; enhances nuclear export of unspliced and incompletely spliced viral mRNAs
   7753..7993    +  promoter       U6 promoter: RNA polymerase III promoter for human U6 snRNA
   8023..8098    +  misc_RNA       gRNA scaffold: guide RNA scaffold for the Streptococcus pyogenes CRISPR/Cas9 system
   8154..8271    +  misc_feature   cPPT/CTS: central polypurine tract and central termination sequence of HIV-1
