[The description below was written by a language model from this plasmid's Addgene catalogue record and pLannotate feature annotations shown in this document.]
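Description:
ERN1 gRNA (BRDN0001162304) is a third-generation lentiviral guide RNA plasmid built on the lentiGuide-Puro backbone and designed to direct Streptococcus pyogenes Cas9 to the human ERN1 gene, which encodes the kinase also known as IRE1/IRE1α. It is one of the individual clones associated with a human kinome gRNA library. The 8.3 kb plasmid is maintained in E. coli at high copy through a ColE1/pUC-type origin and selected with ampicillin via the β-lactamase gene. An f1 origin, an SV40 origin and remnants of lac and T7/T3 promoter sequences are carried over from the parental cloning vector.

The viral transfer cassette is driven by an RSV promoter fused to a truncated HIV-1 5' LTR, which makes genomic RNA production Tat-independent, and it ends in a ΔU3 self-inactivating 3' LTR followed by an SV40 polyadenylation signal. Between the LTRs lie the Ψ packaging signal with a partial gag sequence, the Rev response element for nuclear export of the unspliced genome, and a cPPT/CTS that aids nuclear import in transduced cells. The payload consists of two units. A human U6 RNA polymerase III promoter transcribes the ERN1-specific spacer joined to the SpCas9 gRNA scaffold. An EF-1α core promoter with its first intron expresses puromycin N-acetyltransferase, stabilised by a downstream WPRE, for selection of transduced mammalian cells.

The plasmid does not encode Cas9, so it is intended for use with a separate Cas9 lentivector or in cell lines that already express Cas9. Its typical use is ERN1 knockout or loss-of-function studies.
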