Addgene plasmid #76407: ERN1 gRNA (BRDN0001162304)
Purpose: 3rd generation lentiviral gRNA plasmid targeting human ERN1
Depositing lab: John Doench & David Root. Depositing organization: Broad Institute. Publication: Optimized sgRNA design to maximize activity and minimize off-target effects of CRISPR-Cas9. Doench JG, Fusi N, Sullender M, Hegde M, Vaimberg EW, Donovan KF, Smith I, Tothova Z, Wilen C, Orchard R, Virgin HW, Listgarten J, Root DE. Nat Biotechnol. 2016 Jan 18. doi: 10.1038/nbt.3437. PubMed 26780180.
Backbone
  Vector backbone: lentiGuide-Puro
  Backbone manufacturer: Zhang Lab (Addgene plasmid # 52963)
  Vector type: Mammalian Expression, Lentiviral, CRISPR
  Selectable markers: Puromycin
Growth in bacteria
  Bacterial resistance: Ampicillin, 100 μg/mL
  Growth temperature: 37°C
  Growth strain: DH5alpha
  Copy number: High Copy
Gene/Insert
  Gene/Insert name: ERN1 (alt names: ERN1; NM_001433.3)
  gRNA/shRNA sequence: CCCTCCCTGGAACAAGACGA
  Species: H. sapiens (human)
  Entrez Gene: ERN1 (a.k.a. IRE1, IRE1P, IRE1a, hIRE1p)
  Promoter: hU6
  Cloning method: Unknown
  Sequencing primers: 5′ U6-F; 3′ pS2-R
Terms and licenses: Academic/Nonprofit Terms; Industry Terms: Not Available to Industry
Depositor comments: The gRNA was designed to target the following Genbank reference sequence(s): NM_001433.3. Note that this plasmid does NOT contain Cas9. It should be used in conjunction with lentiCas9-Blast (Addgene #52962) or otherwise with cell lines already expressing Cas9. Browse the full kinome gRNA library at http://www.addgene.org/pooled-library/broadgpp-human-kinome/ or visit http://www.broadinstitute.org/rnai/public/ for detailed protocols and information.
How to cite: ERN1 gRNA (BRDN0001162304) was a gift from John Doench & David Root (Addgene plasmid # 76407 ; http://n2t.net/addgene:76407 ; RRID:Addgene_76407)
