>Addgene plasmid #76407 | ERN1 gRNA (BRDN0001162304) | depositor partial sequence | sequence record 143867 | Target Sequence
CCCTCCCTGGAACAAGACGA
