>Addgene plasmid #76407 | ERN1 gRNA (BRDN0001162304) | addgene partial sequence | sequence record 151042 | hU6-F 5'-GAGGGCCTATTTCCCATGATT-3'
AGAGATAATTAGAATTAATTTGACTGTAAACACAAAGATATTAGTACAAAATACGTGACGTAGAAAGTAA
TAATTTCTTGGGTAGTTTGCAGTTTTAAAATTATGTTTTAAAATGGACTATCATATGCTTACCGTAACTT
GAAAGTATTTCGATTTCTTGGCTTTATATATCTTGTGGAAAGGACGAAACACCGCCCTCCCTGGAACAAG
ACGAGTTTTAGAGCTAGAAATAGCAAGTTAAAATAAGGCTAGTCCGTTATCAACTTGAAAAAGTGGCACC
GAGTCGGTGCTTTTTTAAGCTTGGCGTAACTAGATCTTGAGACAAATGGCAGTATTCATCCACAATTTTA
AAAGAAAAGGGGGGATTGGGGGGTACAGTGCAGGGGAAAGAATAGTAGACATAATAGCAACAGACATACA
AACTAAAGAATTACAAAAACAAATTACAAAAATTCAAAATTTTCGGGTTTATTACAGGGACAGCAGAGAT
CCACTTTGGCGCCGGCTCGAGGGGGCCCGGGTGCAAAGATGGATAAAGTTTTAAACAGAGAGGAATCTTT
GCAGCTAATGGACCTTCTAGGTCTTGAAAGGAGTGGGAATTGGCTCCGGTGCCCGTCAGTGGGCAGAGCG
CACATCGCCCACAGTCCCCGAGAAGTTGGGGGGAGGGGTCGGCAATTGATCCGGTGCCTAGAGAAGGTGG
CGCGGGGTAAACTGGGAAAGTGATGTCGTGTACTGGCTCCGCCTTTTTCCCGAGGGTGGG
